>Addgene plasmid #30178 | pTEC19 | depositor full sequence | sequence record 13866 | Author sequence
CCCGGGCTGCAGGAATTCGATATCAAGCTTATCGATACCGTCGACCTCGAGGGGGGGCCCGGTACCAGAT
CTTTAAATCTAGATTTAAGAAGGAGATATACATATGGATAGCACTGAGAACGTCATCAAGCCCTTCATGC
GCTTCAAGGTGCACATGGAGGGCTCCGTGAACGGCCACGAGTTCGAGATCGAGGGCGTGGGCGAGGGCAA
GCCCTACGAGGGCACCCAGACCGCCAAGCTGCAAGTGACCAAGGGCGGCCCCCTGCCCTTCGCCTGGGAC
ATCCTGTCCCCCCAGTTCTTCTACGGCTCCAAGGCGTACATCAAGCACCCCGCCGACATCCCCGACTACC
TCAAGCAGTCCTTCCCCGAGGGCTTCAAGTGGGAGCGCGTGATGAACTTCGAGGACGGCGGCGTGGTGAC
CGTGACCCAGGACTCCTCCCTGCAGGACGGCACCCTCATCTACCACGTGAAGTTCATCGGCGTGAACTTC
CCCTCCGACGGCCCCGTAATGCAGAAGAAGACTCTGGGCTGGGAGCCCTCCACTGAGCGCAACTACCCCC
GCGACGGCGTGCTGAAGGGCGAGAACCACATGGCGCTGAAGCTGAAGGGCGGCGGCCACTACCTGTGTGA
GTTCAAGTCCATCTACATGGCCAAGAAGCCCGTGAAGCTGCCCGGCTACCACTACGTGGACTACAAGCTC
GACATCACCTCCCACAACGAGGACTACACCGTGGTGGAGCAGTACGAGCGCGCCGAGGCCCGCCACCACC
TGTTCCAGTAGGCTAGCCACCTGACGTCGGGGGGGGGGGGAAAGCCACGTTGTGTCTCAAAATCTCTGAT
GTTACATTGCACAAGATAAAAATATATCATCATGAACAATAAAACTGTCTGCTTACATAAACAGTAATAC
AAGGGGTGTTATGAGCCATATTCAACGGGAAACGTCTTGCTCGAGGCCGCGATTAAATTCCAACATGGAT
GCTGATTTATATGGGTATAAATGGGCTCGCGATAATGTCGGGCAATCAGGTGCGACAATCTATCGCTTGT
ATGGGAAGCCCCATGCGCCAGAGTTGTTTCTGAAACATGGCAAAGGTAGCGTTGCCAATGATGTTACAGA
TGAGATGGTCAGACTAAACTGGCTGACGGAATTTATGCCTCTTCCGACCATCAAGCATTTTATCCGTACT
CCTGATGACTAGAGCATGAGATTATCAAAAAGGATCTTCACCTAGATCCTTTTAAATTAAAAATGAAGTT
TTAAATCAATCTAAAGTATATATGAGTAAACTTGGTCTGACAGTTACCAATGCTTAATCAGTGAGGCACC
TATCTCAGCGATCTGTCTATTTCGTTCATCCATAGTTGCCTGACTCCCCGACGTGGCCGACCAGCCCGTC
ATCGTCAACGCCTGATCCGCGGTGCGGACAGGCCGTGTCGCGACCGGCCGTGCGGAATTAAGCCGGCCCG
TACCCTGTGAATAGAGGTCCGCTGTGACACAAGAATCCCTGTTACTTCTCGACCGTATTGATTCGGATGA
TTCCTACGCGAGCCTGCGGAACGACCAGGAATTCTGGGAGCCGCTGGCCCGCCGAGCCCTGGAGGAGCTC
GGGCTGCCGGTGCCGCCGGTGCTGCGGGTGCCCGGCGAGAGCACCAACCCCGTACTGGTCGGCGAGCCCG
GCCCGGTGATCAAGCTGTTCGGCGAGCACTGGTGCGGTCCGGAGAGCCTCGCGTCGGAGTCGGAGGCGTA
CGCGGTCCTGGCGGACGCCCCGGTGCCGGTGCCCCGCCTCCTCGGCCGCGGCGAGCTGCGGCCCGGCACC
GGAGCCTGGCCGTGGCCCTACCTGGTGATGAGCCGGATGACCGGCACCACCTGGCGGTCCGCGATGGACG
GCACGACCGACCGGAACGCGCTGCTCGCCCTGGCCCGCGAACTCGGCCGGGTGCTCGGCCGGCTGCACAG
GGTGCCGCTGACCGGGAACACCGTGCTCACCCCCCATTCCGAGGTCTTCCCGGAACTGCTGCGGGAACGC
CGCGCGGCGACCGTCGAGGACCACCGCGGGTGGGGCTACCTCTCGCCCCGGCTGCTGGACCGCCTGGAGG
ACTGGCTGCCGGACGTGGACACGCTGCTGGCCGGCCGCGAACCCCGGTTCGTCCACGGCGACCTGCACGG
GACCAACATCTTCGTGGACCTGGCCGCGACCGAGGTCACCGGGATCGTCGACTTCACCGACGTCTATGCG
GGAGACTCCCGCTACAGCCTGGTGCAACTGCATCTCAACGCCTTCCGGGGCGACCGCGAGATCCTGGCCG
CGCTGCTCGACGGGGCGCAGTGGAAGCGGACCGAGGACTTCGCCCGCGAACTGCTCGCCTTCACCTTCCT
GCACGACTTCGAGGTGTTCGAGGAGACCCCGCTGGATCTCTCCGGCTTCACCGATCCGGAGGAACTGGCG
CAGTTCCTCTGGGGGCCGCCGGACACCGCCCCCGGCGCCTGACGCCCCCTCTAGTAATCTTTTGCCATTC
TCACCGGATTCAGTCGTCACTCATGGTGATTTCTCACTTGATAACCTTATTTTTGACGAGGGGAAATTAA
TAGGTTGTATTGATGTTGGACGAGTCGGAATCGCAGACCGATACCAGGATCTTGCCATCCTATGGAACTG
CCTCGGTGAGTTTTCTCCTTCATTACAGAAACGGCTTTTTCAAAAATATGGTATTGATAATCCTGATATG
AATAAATTGCAGTTTCATTTGATGCTCGATGAGTTTTTCTAATCAGAATTGGTTAATTGGTTGTAACACT
GGCAGAGCATTACGCTGACTTGACGGGACGGCGGCTTTGTTGAATAAATCGAACTTTTGCTGAGTTGAAG
GATCAGATCACGCATCTTCCCGACAACGCAGACCGTTCCGTGGCAAAGCAAAAGTTCAAAATCACCAACT
GGTCCACCTACAACAAAGCTCTCATCAACCGTGGCTCCCTCACTTTCTGGCTGGATGATGGGGCGATTCA
GGCCTGGTATGAGTCAGCAACACCTTCTTCACGAGGCAGACCTCACTAGTTCCACTGAGCGTCAGACCCC
GTAGAAAAGATCAAAGGATCTTCTTGAGATCCTTTTTTTCTGCGCGTAATCTGCTGCTTGCAAACAAAAA
AACCACCGCTACCAGCGGTGGTTTGTTTGCCGGATCAAGAGCTACCAACTCTTTTTCCGAAGGTAACTGG
CTTCAGCAGAGCGCAGATACCAAATACTGTCCTTCTAGTGTAGCCGTAGTTAGGCCACCACTTCAAGAAC
TCTGTAGCACCGCCTACATACCTCGCTCTGCTAATCCTGTTACCAGTGGCTGCTGCCAGTGGCGATAAGT
CGTGTCTTACCGGGTTGGACTCAAGACGATAGTTACCGGATAAGGCGCAGCGGTCGGGCTGAACGGGGGG
TTCGTGCACACAGCCCAGCTTGGAGCGAACGACCTACACCGAACTGAGATACCTACAGCGTGAGCATTGA
GAAAGCGCCACGCTTCCCGAAGGGAGAAAGGCGGACAGGTATCCGGTAAGCGGCAGGGTCGGAACAGGAG
AGCGCACGAGGGAGCTTCCAGGGGGAAACGCCTGGTATCTTTATAGTCCTGTCGGGTTTCGCCACCTCTG
ACTTGAGCGTCGATTTTTGTGATGCTCGTCAGGGGGGCGGAGCCTATGGAAAAACGCCAGCAACGCGGCC
TTTTTACGGTTCCTGGCCTTTTGCTGGCCTTTTGCTCACATGTTCTTTCCTGCGTTATCCCCTGATTCTG
TGGATAACCGTATTACCGCCTTTGAGTGAGCTGATACCGCTCGCCGCAGCCGAACGACCGAGCGCAACGC
GTGAGCCCACCAGCTCCGTAAGTTCGGGTGCTGTGTGGCTCGTACCCGCGCATTCAGGCGGCAGGGGGTC
TAACGGGTCTAAGGCGGCGTGTACGGCCGCCACAGCGGCTCTTAGCGGCCCGGAAACGTCCTCGAAACGA
CGCATGTGTTCCTCCTGGTTGGTACAGGTGGTTGGGGGTGCTCGGCTGTCGCTGGTGTTTCATCATCAGG
GCTCGACGGGAGAGCGGGGGAGTGTGCAGTTGTGGGGTGGCCCCTCAGCGAAATATCTGACTTGGAGCTC
GTGTCGGACCATACACCGGTGATTAATCGTGGTTTATTATCAAGCGTGAGCCACGTCGCCGACGAATTTG
AGCAGCTCTGGCTGCCGTACTGGTCCCTGGCAAGCGACGATCTGCTCGAGGGGATCTACCGCCAAAGCCG
CGCGTCGGCCCTAGGCCGCCGGTACATCGAGGCGAACCCAACAGCGCTGGCAAACCTGCTGGTCGTGGAC
GTAGACCATCCAGACGCAGCGCTCCGAGCGCTCAGCGCCCGGGGGTCCCATCCGCTGCCCAACGCGATCG
TGGGCAATCGCGCCAACGGCCACGCACACGCAGTGTGGGCACTCAACGCCCCTGTTCCACGCACCGAATA
CGCGCGGCGTAAGCCGCTCGCATACATGGCGGCGTGCGCCGAAGGCCTTCGGCGCGCCGTCGATGGCGAC
CGCAGTTACTCAGGCCTCATGACCAAAAACCCCGGCCACATCGCCTGGGAAACGGAATGGCTCCACTCAG
ATCTCTACACACTCAGCCACATCGAGGCCGAGCTCGGCGCGAACATGCCACCGCCGCGCTGGCGTCAGCA
GACCACGTACAAAGCGGCTCCGACGCCGCTAGGGCGGAATTGCGCACTGTTCGATTCCGTCAGGTTGTGG
GCCTATCTTCCCGCCCTCATGCGGATCTACCTGCCGACCCGGAACGTGGACGGACTCGGCCGCGCGATCT
ATGCCGAGTGCCACGCGCGAAACGCCGAATTTCCGTGCAACGACGTGTGTCCCGGACCGCTACCGGACAG
CGAGGTCCGCGCCATCGCCAACAGCATTTGGCGTTGGATCACAACCAAGTCGCGCATTTGGGCGGACGGG
ATCGTGGTCTACGAGGCCACACTCAGTGCGCGCCATGCGGCCATCTCGCGGAAGGGCGCAGCAGCGCGCA
CGGCGGCGAGCACAGTTGCGCGGCGCGCAAAGTCCGCGTCAGCCATGGAGGCATTGCTATGAGCGACGGC
TACAGCGACGGCTACAGCGACGGCTACAACTGGCAGCCGACTGTCCGCAAAAAGCGGCGCGTGACCGCCG
CCGAAGGCGCTCGAATCACCGGACTATCCGAACGCCACGTCGTCCGGCTCGTGGCGCAGGAACGCAGCGA
GTGGTTCGCCGAGCAGGCTGCACGCCGCGAACGCATCCGCGCCTATCACGACGACGAGGGCCACTCTTGG
CCGCAAACGGCCAAACATTTCGGGCTGCATCTGGACACCGTTAAGCGACTCGGCTATCGGGCGAGGAAAG
AGCGTGCGGCAGAACAGGAAGCGGCTCAAAAGGCCCACAACGAAGCCGACAATCCACCGCTGTTCTAACG
CAATTGGGGAGCGGGTGTCGCGGGGGTTCCGTGGGGGGTTCCGTTGCAACGGGTCGGACAGGTAAAAGTC
CTGGTAGACGCTAGTTTTCTGGTTTGGGCCATGCCTGTCTCGTTGCGTGTTTCGTTGCGTCCGTTTTGAA
TACCAGCCAGACGAGACGGGGTTCTACGAATCTTGGTCGATACCAAGCCATTTCCGCTGAATATCGTGGA
GCTCACCGCCAGAATCGGTGGTTGTGGTGATGTACGTGGCGAACTCCGTTGTAGTGCTTGTGGTGGCATC
CGTGGCGCGGCCGCTCTAGAACTAGTGGATCTGACCCGCTCCACAACCGCTGAGCAGGGTGGCAGTCAGA
GCGACCAGGCCGACCGATACGAGGCGGATTTTGAACAGGTTCACTCGAAGCCTCCCGCTGGGTTCGGAGC
ATCGTCGATCACATGACGGCGTGCTGACACCGATTCGACTATGCACAGTAGTAGGTAGCCGCCGCGGACG
GTAGCGCAGGCGGCCTCGGCGCCGTCGTGGCGTCGCGATGGTTGGCGCCAGACCCGCCTGATCGGCGTCC
CGACCAGGGCCGCCGGGGTGGTGAGCCTCGGCTTGGTCCAGCCGTAGTGAGACGGGATGTCTTCCCGGTT
GTCGGGTTTGGGTGGGCGGTCACATGTTCGCTGGCTGTGGGCGTGTCGGGGGTCGTCGAAGCGGCCGCGA
ACAGGGCTGGACGATGCACGTCTTGCACCTCCTGTCAACCCCCAATGTTGAGCCGCGATGCCCCTGACCT
GCACCGTTGGACCGCAGTCGTTAGGGGGGCGTGTTAGCATGGAGTGACGAAAGGGGCCTAAATCAGATGA
TCC
Features (pLannotate 1.2.2; 9 found; start..end, strand, type, name):
    104..781     +  CDS            E2-Crimson: far-red noncytotoxic tetrameric variant of DsRed fluorescent protein (Strack et al., 2009) mammalian codon-optimized
    921..1198    +  CDS            KanR (fragment): aminoglycoside phosphotransferase; aph(3')-Ia; confers resistance to kanamycin in bacteria or G418 (Geneticin®) in eukaryotes
   1305..1385    -  CDS            bla(M) (fragment): β-lactamase lacking the signal sequence; bla(M); allows cytosolic expression of β-lactamase
   1497..2489    +  CDS            hyg: KHYB_STRHY - Experimental evidence at protein level: Swiss-Prot protein existence level 1. The aminoglycoside phosphotransferases achieve inactivation of their antibiotic substrates by phosphorylation. From Streptomyces hygroscopicus.
   2509..2772    +  CDS            KanR (fragment): aminoglycoside phosphotransferase; aph(3')-Ia; confers resistance to kanamycin
   2913..3056    +  CDS            TRA2_ECOLX (fragment): Protein predicted: Swiss-Prot protein existence level 4. Required for transposition of transposon Tn903. From Escherichia coli.
   3104..3692    +  rep_origin     ori: high-copy-number ColE1/pMB1/pBR322/pUC origin of replication
   5747..5771    +  misc_feature   MCS (fragment): pBluescript multiple cloning site
   6299..66      +  misc_feature   MCS (fragment) (across the origin): pBluescript multiple cloning site
