[The description below was written by a language model from this plasmid's Addgene catalogue record and pLannotate feature annotations shown in this document.]
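Description:
pTEC19 is a mycobacterial expression plasmid built on the pFPV27 backbone that drives constitutive production of the far-red fluorescent protein E2-Crimson. The recorded insert is a roughly 500 bp Mycobacterium Strong Promoter (MSP, also written pMSP12) fragment from M. marinum, cloned at BamHI sites upstream of the reporter, so the construct is equivalent to pMSP12::E2-Crimson. The feature table places the E2-Crimson coding sequence, a noncytotoxic tetrameric DsRed variant annotated as mammalian codon-optimized, near the start of the 6.3 kb depositor sequence. The promoter itself is not annotated, but fragments of a pBluescript-type multiple cloning site flank the region just upstream of the reporter.

According to the depositor, the plasmid was derived from pMSP12::GFP by removing a small NsiI fragment from the aph kanamycin-resistance gene, inserting a hygromycin-resistance gene in its place, and then swapping GFP for Crimson. The annotation matches this history: two KanR fragments sit on either side of an intact Streptomyces hygroscopicus hygromycin phosphotransferase gene, together with a short β-lactamase remnant and a piece of Tn903 transposase sequence. Selection is therefore by hygromycin rather than kanamycin. A high-copy ColE1/pUC-type origin supports propagation in E. coli. No mycobacterial replicon is annotated, although a stretch of about 2 kb downstream of the E. coli origin carries no annotated features, and the record does not state what it contains. The associated publication concerns M. marinum infection in zebrafish, which is consistent with using the plasmid to label mycobacteria with far-red fluorescence for imaging during infection, in a colour and with a selection marker that differ from those of the GFP-expressing, kanamycin-selected parent.
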