Addgene plasmid #30178: pTEC19
Depositing lab: Lalita Ramakrishnan. Depositing organization: University of Washington. Publication: Evaluation of the pathogenesis and treatment of Mycobacterium marinum infection in zebrafish. Takaki K, Davis JM, Winglee K, Ramakrishnan L. Nat Protoc. 2013 Jun;8(6):1114-24. doi: 10.1038/nprot.2013.068. Epub 2013 May 16. PubMed 23680983.
Backbone
  Vector backbone: pFPV27
  Backbone manufacturer: Ramakrishnan et al., 2000
  Backbone size w/o insert (bp): 4981
  Vector type: Mycobacteria expression
Growth in bacteria
  Bacterial resistance: Hygromycin, 200 μg/mL
  Growth temperature: 37°C
  Growth strain: DH5alpha
  Copy number: Unknown
Gene/Insert
  Gene/Insert name: Mycobacterium Strong Promoter (MSP) (alt name: pMSP12::E2-Crimson)
  Species: M. marinum
  Insert size (bp): 500
  Tag / fusion protein: Crimson (C terminal on backbone)
  Cloning method: Restriction Enzyme; 5′ cloning site BamHI (unknown if destroyed); 3′ cloning site BamHI (unknown if destroyed)
  Sequencing primers: 5′ pFPV27-Fwd: GAATCGGTGGTTGTGGTGAT; 3′ Kan-Rev
Terms and licenses: Academic/Nonprofit Terms; Industry Terms: Not Available to Industry
Depositor comments: This plasmid was derived from pMSP12::GFP by interrupting the aph gene (removing a small ~300bp NsiI fragment) and inserting the gene for Hygromycin resistance. The GFP was then replaced with Crimson. The Crimson ORF is present at bp# 104-781.
How to cite: pTEC19 was a gift from Lalita Ramakrishnan (Addgene plasmid # 30178 ; http://n2t.net/addgene:30178 ; RRID:Addgene_30178)
