>Addgene plasmid #30178 | pTEC19 | addgene partial sequence | sequence record 35204 | 30178 with pBluescriptSK (5' tctagaactagtggatc 3')
AAGGTGGCAGTCAGAGCGACCAGGCCGACCGATACGAGGCGGATTTTGAACAGGTTCACTCGAAGCCTCC
CGCTGGGTTCGGAGCATCGTCGATCACATGACGGCGTGCTGACACCGATTCGACTATGCACAGTAGTAGG
TAGCCGCCGCGGACGGTAGCGCAGGCGGCCTCGGCGCCGTCGTGGCGTCGCGATGGTTGGCGCCAGACCC
GCCTGATCGGCGTCCCGACCAGGGCCGCCGGGGTGGTGAGCCTCGGCTTGGTCCAGCCGTAGTGAGACGG
GATGTCTTCCCGGTTGTCGGGTTTGGGTGGGCGGTCACATGTTCGCTGGCTGTGGGCGTGTCGGGGGTCG
TCGAAGCGGCCGCGAACAGGGCTGGACGATGCACGTCTTGCACCTCCTGTCAACCCCCAATGTTGAGCCG
CGATGCCCCTGACCTGCACCGTTGGACCGCAGTCGTTAGGGGGGCGTGTTAGCATGGAGTGACGAAAGGG
GCCTAAATCAGATGATCCCCCGGGCTGCAGGAATTCGATATCAAGCTTATCGATACCGTCGACCTCGAGG
GGGGGCCCGGTACCAGATCTTTAAATCTAGATTTAAGAAGGAGATATACATATGGATAGCACTGAGAACG
TCATCAAGCCCTTCATGCGCTTCAAGGTGCACATGGAGGGCTCCGTGAACGGCCACGAGTTCGAGATCGA
GGGCGTGGGCGAGGGCAAGCCCTACGAGGGCACCCAGACCGCCAAGCTGCAAGTGACCAAGGCGG
